Addgene plasmid #136709: pISH-Olfr371
Purpose: Template to synthesize riboprobes for in situ hybridization (ISH) for Olfr371
Depositing lab: Peter Mombaerts. Depositing organization: Max Planck Research Unit for Neurogenetics. Publication: The Zonal Organization of Odorant Receptor Gene Choice in the Main Olfactory Epithelium of the Mouse. Zapiec B, Mombaerts P. Cell Rep. 2020 Mar 24;30(12):4220-4234.e5. doi: 10.1016/j.celrep.2020.02.110. PubMed 32209480.
Backbone
  Vector backbone: pGEM-T-Easy
  Vector type: in situ probe
Growth in bacteria
  Bacterial resistance: Ampicillin, 100 μg/mL
  Growth temperature: 37°C
  Growth strain: DH5alpha
  Copy number: High Copy
Gene/Insert
  Gene/Insert name: Olfr371
  Species: M. musculus (mouse)
  Mutation: ISH Probe insert
  Cloning method: Unknown
Terms and licenses: Academic/Nonprofit Terms; Industry Terms: Not Available to Industry
Depositor comments: ISH probe for mouse gene: Olfr371 aka MOR141-3
How to cite: pISH-Olfr371 was a gift from Peter Mombaerts (Addgene plasmid # 136709 ; http://n2t.net/addgene:136709 ; RRID:Addgene_136709)
