[The description below was written by a language model from this plasmid's Addgene catalogue record and pLannotate feature annotations shown in this document.]
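Description:
pISH-Olfr371 is a bacterial plasmid that serves as an in vitro transcription template for making riboprobes against the mouse odorant receptor gene Olfr371 (also known as MOR141-3) for in situ hybridization. It is built on the pGEM-T-Easy cloning backbone, and the sequenced record is about 3.5 kb. It is propagated in E. coli from a high-copy ColE1/pUC-type origin and selected with ampicillin through the β-lactamase (AmpR) gene and its own promoter. The backbone also carries an f1 phage origin, which permits single-stranded DNA production, and the remnants of the lac promoter/operator and lacZα region, which in this type of vector supports blue/white screening and is interrupted by the insert.

The probe insert sits in the cloning site between opposing bacteriophage SP6 and T7 RNA polymerase promoters. Run-off transcription from one promoter or the other therefore yields either strand of the insert, giving an antisense probe that detects the mRNA and a sense strand that can serve as a control. The record does not state which promoter produces the antisense strand, nor the cloning method or the exact boundaries of the probe. The automated annotation labels roughly 500 bp of the insert as a fragment resembling the human odorant receptor OR7C2. This most likely reflects sequence similarity among odorant receptor coding regions rather than a human insert, since the catalogue lists mouse Olfr371. A short adjacent match to a hornet peptide is probably a spurious hit. The plasmid has no eukaryotic expression elements. It belongs to a set of probes associated with a study of the zonal patterns of odorant receptor gene choice in the mouse main olfactory epithelium.
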