Features (pLannotate 1.2.2; 14 found; start..end, strand, type, name):
     19..111     +  CDS            lacI (fragment): lac repressor; lacI; The lac repressor binds to the lac operator to inhibit transcription in E. coli. This inhibition can be relieved by adding lactose or isopropyl-β-D-thiogalactopyranoside (IPTG).
    124..145     +  protein_bind   CAP binding site: CAP binding activates transcription in the presence of cAMP. E. coli catabolite activator protein
    160..190     +  promoter       lac promoter: promoter for the E. coli lac operon
    198..214     +  protein_bind   lac operator: The lac repressor binds to the lac operator to inhibit transcription in E. coli. This inhibition can be relieved by adding lactose or isopropyl-β-D-thiogalactopyranoside (IPTG). lac repressor encoded by lacI
    256..274     +  promoter       SP6 promoter: promoter for bacteriophage SP6 RNA polymerase
    286..348     +  CDS            VESPI_VESMG (fragment): Experimental evidence at protein level: Swiss-Prot protein existence level 1. Shows contractile activity on isolated ileum smooth muscle. From Vespa magnifica (Hornet).
    355..855     +  CDS            OR7C2 (fragment): OR7C2_HUMAN - Also known as OR7C3. Experimental evidence at protein level: Swiss-Prot protein existence level 1. Odorant receptor. From Homo sapiens (Human).
    910..928     -  promoter       T7 promoter: promoter for bacteriophage T7 RNA polymerase
    931..1088    +  CDS            lacZα (fragment): LacZα fragment of β-galactosidase; lacZ fragment
   1092..1520    +  rep_origin     f1 ori (sequence partly withheld): f1 bacteriophage origin of replication; arrow indicates direction of (+) strand synthesis
   1548..1598    -  misc_feature   bom (fragment): basis of mobility region from pBR322
   1625..1729    +  promoter       AmpR promoter: bla
   1730..2590    +  CDS            AmpR: β-lactamase; bla; confers resistance to ampicillin, carbenicillin, and related antibiotics
   2761..3349    +  rep_origin     ori: high-copy-number ColE1/pMB1/pBR322/pUC origin of replication
>Addgene plasmid #136709 | pISH-Olfr371 | addgene full sequence | sequence record 273176 | Addgene NGS Result
GAGCGAGGAAGCGGAAGAGCGCCCAATACGCAAACCGCCTCTCCCCGCGCGTTGGCCGATTCATTAATGC
AGCTGGCACGACAGGTTTCCCGACTGGAAAGCGGGCAGTGAGCGCAACGCAATTAATGTGAGTTAGCTCA
CTCATTAGGCACCCCAGGCTTTACACTTTATGCTTCCGGCTCGTATGTTGTGTGGAATTGTGAGCGGATA
ACAATTTCACACAGGAAACAGCTATGACCATGATTACGCCAAGCTATTTAGGTGACACTATAGAATACTC
AAGCTATGCATCCAACGCGTTGGGAGCTCTCCCATATGGTCGACCTGCAGGCGGCCGCGAATTCACTAGT
GATTACTGTCCCAAAGATGCTGCTGGGCATCCAGACTCAGAGTAAGCTCATCACCTATGCAGGCTGCATC
ACACAGATGTACTTCTTCACAGTCTTCGGACTTCTGGACAATCTGCTTCTGACTGTGATGGCATATGACC
GCTTTGTGGCCATCTGCCACCCCTTGCACTATACAGTGCTCATGAACCCTAAGCTCTGTTCCCAGCTACT
TCTCCTGGCATGGCTTATAAGCATACTTGGAGCCCTGCCTGAGAGTTTAACTGCACTGAGACTGTCTTTC
TGTGCAGTCGTGGAAATTCCACACTATTTTTGTGAACTCCCTGAAGTCCTTAAGCTAGCCTGCTCTGACA
CCTTCATCAATAACGTTGTGTTATATATTGTAACAGGCATCATGGGCTTTTTTCCTCTTGCTGGGATACT
TTTCTCTTACTCTCAAATTGTGACATCTGTCTTGCGGATTTCAACAGTGGGAGGAAAGTATAAAGCGTTT
TCCACCTGTGAATCGAATTCCCGCGGCCGCCATGGCGGCCGGGAGCATGCGACGTCGGGCCCAATTCGCC
CTATAGTGAGTCGTATTACAATTCACTGGCCGTCGTTTTACAACGTCGTGACTGGGAAAACCCTGGCGTT
ACCCAACTTAATCGCCTTGCAGCACATCCCCCTTTCGCCAGCTGGCGTAATAGCGAAGAGGCCCGCACCG
ATCGCCCTTCCCAACAGTTGCGCAGCCTGAATGGCGAATGG
[124 nt withheld, positions 1092-1215]
C
[91 nt withheld, positions 1217-1307]
A
[49 nt withheld, positions 1309-1357]
CCTTTGACGTTGGAGTCCACGTTCTTT
[37 nt withheld, positions 1385-1421]
ACCCTATCTCGGTCTATTCTTTTGATTTATAAGGGATTTTGCCGATTTCGGCCTATTGGTTAAAAAATGA
GCTGATTTAACAAAAATTTAACGCGAATTTTAACAAAATATTAACGCTTACAATTTCCTGATGCGGTATT
TTCTCCTTACGCATCTGTGCGGTATTTCACACCGCATCAGGTGGCACTTTTCGGGGAAATGTGCGCGGAA
CCCCTATTTGTTTATTTTTCTAAATACATTCAAATATGTATCCGCTCATGAGACAATAACCCTGATAAAT
GCTTCAATAATATTGAAAAAGGAAGAGTATGAGTATTCAACATTTCCGTGTCGCCCTTATTCCCTTTTTT
GCGGCATTTTGCCTTCCTGTTTTTGCTCACCCAGAAACGCTGGTGAAAGTAAAAGATGCTGAAGATCAGT
TGGGTGCACGAGTGGGTTACATCGAACTGGATCTCAACAGCGGTAAGATCCTTGAGAGTTTTCGCCCCGA
AGAACGTTTTCCAATGATGAGCACTTTTAAAGTTCTGCTATGTGGCGCGGTATTATCCCGTATTGACGCC
GGGCAAGAGCAACTCGGTCGCCGCATACACTATTCTCAGAATGACTTGGTTGAGTACTCACCAGTCACAG
AAAAGCATCTTACGGATGGCATGACAGTAAGAGAATTATGCAGTGCTGCCATAACCATGAGTGATAACAC
TGCGGCCAACTTACTTCTGACAACGATCGGAGGACCGAAGGAGCTAACCGCTTTTTTGCACAACATGGGG
GATCATGTAACTCGCCTTGATCGTTGGGAACCGGAGCTGAATGAAGCCATACCAAACGACGAGCGTGACA
CCACGATGCCTGTAGCAATGGCAACAACGTTGCGCAAACTATTAACTGGCGAACTACTTACTCTAGCTTC
CCGGCAACAATTAATAGACTGGATGGAGGCGGATAAAGTTGCAGGACCACTTCTGCGCTCGGCCCTTCCG
GCTGGCTGGTTTATTGCTGATAAATCTGGAGCCGGTGAGCGTGGGTCTCGCGGTATCATTGCAGCACTGG
GGCCAGATGGTAAGCCCTCCCGTATCGTAGTTATCTACACGACGGGGAGTCAGGCAACTATGGATGAACG
AAATAGACAGATCGCTGAGATAGGTGCCTCACTGATTAAGCATTGGTAACTGTCAGACCAAGTTTACTCA
TATATACTTTAGATTGATTTAAAACTTCATTTTTAATTTAAAAGGATCTAGGTGAAGATCCTTTTTGATA
ATCTCATGACCAAAATCCCTTAACGTGAGTTTTCGTTCCACTGAGCGTCAGACCCCGTAGAAAAGATCAA
AGGATCTTCTTGAGATCCTTTTTTTCTGCGCGTAATCTGCTGCTTGCAAACAAAAAAACCACCGCTACCA
GCGGTGGTTTGTTTGCCGGATCAAGAGCTACCAACTCTTTTTCCGAAGGTAACTGGCTTCAGCAGAGCGC
AGATACCAAATACTGTTCTTCTAGTGTAGCCGTAGTTAGGCCACCACTTCAAGAACTCTGTAGCACCGCC
TACATACCTCGCTCTGCTAATCCTGTTACCAGTGGCTGCTGCCAGTGGCGATAAGTCGTGTCTTACCGGG
TTGGACTCAAGACGATAGTTACCGGATAAGGCGCAGCGGTCGGGCTGAACGGGGGGTTCGTGCACACAGC
CCAGCTTGGAGCGAACGACCTACACCGAACTGAGATACCTACAGCGTGAGCTATGAGAAAGCGCCACGCT
TCCCGAAGGGAGAAAGGCGGACAGGTATCCGGTAAGCGGCAGGGTCGGAACAGGAGAGCGCACGAGGGAG
CTTCCAGGGGGAAACGCCTGGTATCTTTATAGTCCTGTCGGGTTTCGCCACCTCTGACTTGAGCGTCGAT
TTTTGTGATGCTCGTCAGGGGGGCGGAGCCTATGGAAAAACGCCAGCAACGCGGCCTTTTTACGGTTCCT
GGCCTTTTGCTGGCCTTTTGCTCACATGTTCTTTCCTGCGTTATCCCCTGATTCTGTGGATAACCGTATT
ACCGCCTTTGAGTGAGCTGATACCGCTCGCCGCAGCCGAACGACCGAGCGCAGCGAGTCAGT
